Addgene plasmid #220606: pAAV-CAG-fDIO-OFF-ArgiNLS-oScarlet
Purpose: Flp-independent expression of a single-cell discriminating version of oScarlet fluorescent protein. Flp activity can turn off expression.
Depositing lab: Sam Golden. Depositing organization: University of Washington. Publication: An arginine-rich nuclear localization signal (ArgiNLS) strategy for streamlined image segmentation of single cells. Szelenyi ER, Navarrete JS, Murry AD, Zhang Y, Girven KS, Kuo L, Cline MM, Bernstein MX, Burdyniuk M, Bowler B, Goodwin NL, Juarez B, Zweifel LS, Golden SA. Proc Natl Acad Sci U S A. 2024 Aug 6;121(32):e2320250121. doi: 10.1073/pnas.2320250121. Epub 2024 Jul 29. PubMed 39074275.
Backbone
  Vector backbone: pAAV-CAG-fDIO-mNeonGreen
  Backbone manufacturer: Viviana Gradinaru (Addgene plasmid # 99133)
  Vector type: Mammalian Expression, AAV
Growth in bacteria
  Bacterial resistance: Ampicillin, 100 μg/mL
  Growth temperature: 37°C
  Growth strain: NEB Stable
  Copy number: High Copy
Gene/Insert
  Gene/Insert name: oScarlet
  Species: Other
  Promoter: CAG
  Tag / fusion protein: ArgiNLS (N terminal on insert)
  Cloning method: Restriction Enzyme; 5′ cloning site NheI (not destroyed); 3′ cloning site AscI (not destroyed)
Terms and licenses: Academic/Nonprofit Terms; Industry Terms: Not Available to Industry
Depositor comments: The ArgiNLS system was conceptualized and developed by Eric Szelenyi. Please visit https://pubmed.ncbi.nlm.nih.gov/38045271/ for bioRxiv preprint.
How to cite: pAAV-CAG-fDIO-OFF-ArgiNLS-oScarlet was a gift from Sam Golden (Addgene plasmid # 220606 ; http://n2t.net/addgene:220606 ; RRID:Addgene_220606)
