[The description below was written by a language model from this plasmid's Addgene catalogue record and pLannotate feature annotations shown in this document.]
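Description:
pAAV-CAG-fDIO-OFF-ArgiNLS-oScarlet is an AAV transfer plasmid for mammalian expression, derived from the pAAV-CAG-fDIO-mNeonGreen backbone. It is propagated in bacteria as a high-copy plasmid through a ColE1/pUC-type origin with ampicillin selection (AmpR under its own promoter), and it also carries an f1 phage origin. The expression cassette lies between AAV2 inverted terminal repeats, which allow the intervening DNA to be packaged into recombinant AAV particles. The annotation finds one complete ITR downstream and only short ITR fragments upstream, which is common when these structured repeats are sequenced.

Expression is driven by the CAG promoter, annotated here as the CMV enhancer, the chicken β-actin promoter and chimeric intron segments. The payload is the red fluorescent protein oScarlet (detected by the annotation software as mScarlet) fused at its N terminus to ArgiNLS, an arginine-rich nuclear localization signal. This tag concentrates fluorescence in the nucleus so that individual cells can be distinguished and segmented in images. The coding sequence was inserted between NheI and AscI sites and sits in the forward, sense orientation relative to the promoter. It is flanked by oppositely oriented minimal FRT sites; a true fDIO design would pair these with a second, incompatible FRT variant, which the annotation does not name. Because the reading frame starts in the active orientation, the reporter is expressed without Flp, and Flp recombinase inverts the cassette to switch expression off. A WPRE and the human growth hormone polyadenylation signal follow the cassette to enhance transcript stability and processing. The construct suits viral labelling of Flp-negative cell populations for single-cell imaging and counting.
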