Features (pLannotate 1.2.2; 24 found; start..end, strand, type, name):
     12..39      +  repeat_region  AAV2 ITR (fragment): inverted terminal repeat of adeno-associated virus serotype 2 inverted
     68..95      +  repeat_region  AAV2 ITR (fragment): inverted terminal repeat of adeno-associated virus serotype 2 inverted
    210..513     +  enhancer       CMV enhancer: human cytomegalovirus immediate early enhancer
    515..806     +  promoter       chicken β-actin promoter: No description available
    807..942     +  intron         hybrid intron (fragment): hybrid between chicken β-actin (CBA) and minute virus of mice (MMV) introns (Gray et al., 2011)
   1007..1212    +  intron         chimeric intron (fragment): chimera between introns from chicken β-actin and rabbit β-globin
   1210..1272    +  CDS            HBB (fragment): HBB_LEPEU - Experimental evidence at protein level: Swiss-Prot protein existence level 1. Involved in oxygen transport from the lung to the various peripheral tissues. From Lepus europaeus (European hare).
   1282..1299    +  misc_feature   MCS (fragment): pUC18/19 multiple cloning site
   1306..1339    +  protein_bind   FRT (minimal): supports FLP-mediated excision but not integration (Turan and Bode, 2011) FLP recombinase from the Saccharomyces cerevisiae 2μ plasmid
   1340..1389    -  intron         β-globin intron (fragment): internally truncated intron from human β-globin
   1513..2205    +  CDS            mScarlet: mScarlet is a basic (constitutively fluorescent) red fluorescent protein published in 2016, derived from synthetic construct. It has moderate acid sensitivity.
   2215..2248    -  protein_bind   FRT (minimal): supports FLP-mediated excision but not integration (Turan and Bode, 2011) FLP recombinase from the Saccharomyces cerevisiae 2μ plasmid
   2249..2299    -  intron         β-globin intron (fragment): internally truncated intron from human β-globin
   2333..2357    +  misc_feature   MCS (fragment): pBluescript multiple cloning site
   2357..2945    +  misc_feature   WPRE: woodchuck hepatitis virus posttranscriptional regulatory element
   2977..3453    +  polyA_signal   hGH poly(A) signal: human growth hormone polyadenylation signal
   3493..3633    +  repeat_region  AAV2 ITR: inverted terminal repeat of adeno-associated virus serotype 2 inverted
   3638..3689    -  misc_feature   bom (fragment): basis of mobility region from pBR322
   3708..4163    +  rep_origin     f1 ori (sequence partly withheld): f1 bacteriophage origin of replication; arrow indicates direction of (+) strand synthesis
   4164..4213    -  misc_feature   bom (fragment): basis of mobility region from pBR322
   4315..4350    -  CDS            rop (fragment): Rop protein, which maintains plasmids at low copy number; rop
   4445..4549    +  promoter       AmpR promoter: bla
   4550..5410    +  CDS            AmpR: β-lactamase; bla; confers resistance to ampicillin, carbenicillin, and related antibiotics
   5581..6169    +  rep_origin     ori: high-copy-number ColE1/pMB1/pBR322/pUC origin of replication
>Addgene plasmid #220606 | pAAV-CAG-fDIO-OFF-ArgiNLS-oScarlet | addgene full sequence | sequence record 441199 | Addgene NGS Result
CCTGCAGGCAGCTGCGCGCTCGCTCGCTCACTGAGGCCGCCCGGGCGTCGGGCGACCTTTGGTCGCCCGG
CCTCAGTGAGCGAGCGAGCGCGCAGAGAGGGAGTGGCCAACTCCATCACTAGGGGTTCCTGCGGCCGCAC
GCGTAACACTAGTTATTAATAGTAATCAATTACGGGGTCATTAGTTCATAGCCCATATATGGAGTTCCGC
GTTACATAACTTACGGTAAATGGCCCGCCTGGCTGACCGCCCAACGACCCCCGCCCATTGACGTCAATAA
TGACGTATGTTCCCATAGTAACGCCAATAGGGACTTTCCATTGACGTCAATGGGTGGAGTATTTACGGTA
AACTGCCCACTTGGCAGTACATCAAGTGTATCATATGCCAAGTACGCCCCCTATTGACGTCAATGACGGT
AAATGGCCCGCCTGGCATTATGCCCAGTACATGACCTTATGGGACTTTCCTACTTGGCAGTACATCTACG
TATTAGTCATCGCTATTACCATGGTCGAGGTGAGCCCCACGTTCTGCTTCACTCTCCCCATCTCCCCCCC
CTCCCCACCCCCAATTTTGTATTTATTTATTTTTTAATTATTTTGTGCAGCGATGGGGGCGGGGGGGGGG
GGGGGGGGGGGGGGGGGGGGCGCGCGCCAGGCGGGGCGGGGCGGGGCGAGGGGCGGGGCGGGGCGAGGCG
GAGAGGTGCGGCGGCAGCCAATCAGAGCGGCGCGCTCCGAAAGTTTCCTTTTATGGCGAGGCGGCGGCGG
CGGCGGCCCTATAAAAAGCGAAGCGCGCGGCGGGCGGGAGTCGCTGCGCGCTGCCTTCGCCCCGTGCCCC
GCTCCGCCGCCGCCTCGCGCCGCCCGCCCCGGCTCTGACTGACCGCGTTACTCCCACAGGTGAGCGGGCG
GGACGGCCCTTCTCCTCCGGGCTGTAATTAGCGCTTGGTTTAATGACGGCTTGTTTCTTTTCTGTGGCTG
CGTGAAAGCCTTGAGGGGCTCCGGGAGCGCCGGCAGGAAGGAAATGGGCGGGGAGGGCCTTCGTGCGTCG
CCGCGCCGCCGTCCCCTTCTCCCTCTCCAGCCTCGGGGCTGTCCGCGGGGGGACGGCTGCCTTCGGGGGG
GACGGGGCAGGGCGGGGTTCGGCTTCTGGCGTGTGACCGGCGGCTCTAGAGCCTCTGCTAACCATGTTCA
TGCCTTCTTCTTTTTCCTACAGCTCCTGGGCAACGTGCTGGTTATTGTGCTGTCTCATCATTTTGGCAAA
GAATTGCGGCCCAACGGTACCGGATCCTCTAGAGTCGACTCCGGAGAAGTTCCTATTCTCTAGAAAGTAT
AGGAACTTCGCAGAATGGTAGCTGGATTGTAGCTGCTATTAGCAATATGAAACCTCTTAGAAGTTCCTAT
TCTTCAAAAGGTATAGGAACTTCGGCGCGCCGCCACCATGAAAAGGGTGGCTCCCCAGAAGCAGATGAGC
ATAGCAAAGAAAAAGAAGGTGAGAAGGCGGCGGCGCCGTCGAGTGAGCAAGGGCGAGGCAGTGATCAAGG
AGTTCATGCGGTTCAAGGTGCACATGGAGGGCTCCATGAACGGCCACGAGTTCGAGATCGAGGGCGAGGG
CGAGGGCCGCCCCTACGAGGGCACCCAGACCGCCAAGCTGAAGGTGACCAAGGGTGGCCCCCTGCCCTTC
TCCTGGGACATCCTGTCCCCTCAGTTCATGTACGGCTCCAGGGCCTTCACCAAGCACCCCGCCGACATCC
CCGACTACTATAAGCAGTCCTTCCCCGAGGGCTTCAAGTGGGACCGCGTGATGAACTTCGAGGACGGCGG
CGCCGTGACCGTGACCCAGGACACCTCCCTGGAGGACGGCACCCTGATCTACAAGGTGAAGCTCCGCGGC
ACCAACTTCCCTCCTGACGGCCCCGTAATGCAGAAGAAGACAATGGGCTGGGAAGCGTCCACCGAGCGGT
TGTACCCCGAGGACGGCGTGCTGAAGGGCGACATTAAGATGGCCCTGCGCCTGAAGGACGGCGGGCGCTA
CCTGGCGGACTTCAAGACCACCTACAAGGCCAAGAAGCCCGTGCAGATGCCCGGCGCCTACAACGTGGAC
CGCAAGTTGGACATCACCTCCCACAACGAGGACTACACCGTGGTGGAACAGTACGAACGCTCCGAGGGCC
GCCACTCCACCGGCGGCATGGACGAGCTGTACAAGTGAGCTAGCGAAGTTCCTATACTTTCTAGAGAATA
GGAACTTCTTGCCTTAACCCAGAAATTATCACTGTTATTCTTTAGAATGGTGCAAAGAGAAGTTCCTATA
CCTTTTGAAGAATAGGAACTTCGAATTCGATATCAAGCTTATCGATAATCAACCTCTGGATTACAAAATT
TGTGAAAGATTGACTGGTATTCTTAACTATGTTGCTCCTTTTACGCTATGTGGATACGCTGCTTTAATGC
CTTTGTATCATGCTATTGCTTCCCGTATGGCTTTCATTTTCTCCTCCTTGTATAAATCCTGGTTGCTGTC
TCTTTATGAGGAGTTGTGGCCCGTTGTCAGGCAACGTGGCGTGGTGTGCACTGTGTTTGCTGACGCAACC
CCCACTGGTTGGGGCATTGCCACCACCTGTCAGCTCCTTTCCGGGACTTTCGCTTTCCCCCTCCCTATTG
CCACGGCGGAACTCATCGCCGCCTGCCTTGCCCGCTGCTGGACAGGGGCTCGGCTGTTGGGCACTGACAA
TTCCGTGGTGTTGTCGGGGAAATCATCGTCCTTTCCTTGGCTGCTCGCCTATGTTGCCACCTGGATTCTG
CGCGGGACGTCCTTCTGCTACGTCCCTTCGGCCCTCAATCCAGCGGACCTTCCTTCCCGCGGCCTGCTGC
CGGCTCTGCGGCCTCTTCCGCGTCTTCGCCTTCGCCCTCAGACGAGTCGGATCTCCCTTTGGGCCGCCTC
CCCGCATCGATACCGAGCGCTGCTCGAGAGATCTACGGGTGGCATCCCTGTGACCCCTCCCCAGTGCCTC
TCCTGGCCCTGGAAGTTGCCACTCCAGTGCCCACCAGCCTTGTCCTAATAAAATTAAGTTGCATCATTTT
GTCTGACTAGGTGTCCTTCTATAATATTATGGGGTGGAGGGGGGTGGTATGGAGCAAGGGGCAAGTTGGG
AAGACAACCTGTAGGGCCTGCGGGGTCTATTGGGAACCAAGCTGGAGTGCAGTGGCACAATCTTGGCTCA
CTGCAATCTCCGCCTCCTGGGTTCAAGCGATTCTCCTGCCTCAGCCTCCCGAGTTGTTGGGATTCCAGGC
ATGCATGACCAGGCTCAGCTAATTTTTGTTTTTTTGGTAGAGACGGGGTTTCACCATATTGGCCAGGCTG
GTCTCCAACTCCTAATCTCAGGTGATCTACCCACCTTGGCCTCCCAAATTGCTGGGATTACAGGCGTGAA
CCACTGCTCCCTTCCCTGTCCTTCTGATTTTGTAGGTAACCACGTGCGGACCGAGCGGCCGCAGGAACCC
CTAGTGATGGAGTTGGCCACTCCCTCTCTGCGCGCTCGCTCGCTCACTGAGGCCGGGCGACCAAAGGTCG
CCCGACGCCCGGGCTTTGCCCGGGCGGCCTCAGTGAGCGAGCGAGCGCGCAGCTGCCTGCAGGGGCGCCT
GATGCGGTATTTTCTCCTTACGCATCTGTGCGGTATTTCACACCGCATA
[95 nt withheld, positions 3690-3784]
T
[46 nt withheld, positions 3786-3831]
C
[141 nt withheld, positions 3833-3973]
CCTTTGACGTTGGAGTCCACGTTCTTT
[37 nt withheld, positions 4001-4037]
ACTCTATCTCGGGCTATTCTTTTGATTTATAAGGGATTTTGCCGATTTCGGTCTATTGGTTAAAAAATGA
GCTGATTTAACAAAAATTTAACGCGAATTTTAACAAAATATTAACGTTTACAATTTTATGGTGCACTCTC
AGTACAATCTGCTCTGATGCCGCATAGTTAAGCCAGCCCCGACACCCGCCAACACCCGCTGACGCGCCCT
GACGGGCTTGTCTGCTCCCGGCATCCGCTTACAGACAAGCTGTGACCGTCTCCGGGAGCTGCATGTGTCA
GAGGTTTTCACCGTCATCACCGAAACGCGCGAGACGAAAGGGCCTCGTGATACGCCTATTTTTATAGGTT
AATGTCATGATAATAATGGTTTCTTAGACGTCAGGTGGCACTTTTCGGGGAAATGTGCGCGGAACCCCTA
TTTGTTTATTTTTCTAAATACATTCAAATATGTATCCGCTCATGAGACAATAACCCTGATAAATGCTTCA
ATAATATTGAAAAAGGAAGAGTATGAGTATTCAACATTTCCGTGTCGCCCTTATTCCCTTTTTTGCGGCA
TTTTGCCTTCCTGTTTTTGCTCACCCAGAAACGCTGGTGAAAGTAAAAGATGCTGAAGATCAGTTGGGTG
CACGAGTGGGTTACATCGAACTGGATCTCAACAGCGGTAAGATCCTTGAGAGTTTTCGCCCCGAAGAACG
TTTTCCAATGATGAGCACTTTTAAAGTTCTGCTATGTGGCGCGGTATTATCCCGTATTGACGCCGGGCAA
GAGCAACTCGGTCGCCGCATACACTATTCTCAGAATGACTTGGTTGAGTACTCACCAGTCACAGAAAAGC
ATCTTACGGATGGCATGACAGTAAGAGAATTATGCAGTGCTGCCATAACCATGAGTGATAACACTGCGGC
CAACTTACTTCTGACAACGATCGGAGGACCGAAGGAGCTAACCGCTTTTTTGCACAACATGGGGGATCAT
GTAACTCGCCTTGATCGTTGGGAACCGGAGCTGAATGAAGCCATACCAAACGACGAGCGTGACACCACGA
TGCCTGTAGCAATGGCAACAACGTTGCGCAAACTATTAACTGGCGAACTACTTACTCTAGCTTCCCGGCA
ACAATTAATAGACTGGATGGAGGCGGATAAAGTTGCAGGACCACTTCTGCGCTCGGCCCTTCCGGCTGGC
TGGTTTATTGCTGATAAATCTGGAGCCGGTGAGCGTGGGTCTCGCGGTATCATTGCAGCACTGGGGCCAG
ATGGTAAGCCCTCCCGTATCGTAGTTATCTACACGACGGGGAGTCAGGCAACTATGGATGAACGAAATAG
ACAGATCGCTGAGATAGGTGCCTCACTGATTAAGCATTGGTAACTGTCAGACCAAGTTTACTCATATATA
CTTTAGATTGATTTAAAACTTCATTTTTAATTTAAAAGGATCTAGGTGAAGATCCTTTTTGATAATCTCA
TGACCAAAATCCCTTAACGTGAGTTTTCGTTCCACTGAGCGTCAGACCCCGTAGAAAAGATCAAAGGATC
TTCTTGAGATCCTTTTTTTCTGCGCGTAATCTGCTGCTTGCAAACAAAAAAACCACCGCTACCAGCGGTG
GTTTGTTTGCCGGATCAAGAGCTACCAACTCTTTTTCCGAAGGTAACTGGCTTCAGCAGAGCGCAGATAC
CAAATACTGTTCTTCTAGTGTAGCCGTAGTTAGGCCACCACTTCAAGAACTCTGTAGCACCGCCTACATA
CCTCGCTCTGCTAATCCTGTTACCAGTGGCTGCTGCCAGTGGCGATAAGTCGTGTCTTACCGGGTTGGAC
TCAAGACGATAGTTACCGGATAAGGCGCAGCGGTCGGGCTGAACGGGGGGTTCGTGCACACAGCCCAGCT
TGGAGCGAACGACCTACACCGAACTGAGATACCTACAGCGTGAGCTATGAGAAAGCGCCACGCTTCCCGA
AGGGAGAAAGGCGGACAGGTATCCGGTAAGCGGCAGGGTCGGAACAGGAGAGCGCACGAGGGAGCTTCCA
GGGGGAAACGCCTGGTATCTTTATAGTCCTGTCGGGTTTCGCCACCTCTGACTTGAGCGTCGATTTTTGT
GATGCTCGTCAGGGGGGCGGAGCCTATGGAAAAACGCCAGCAACGCGGCCTTTTTACGGTTCCTGGCCTT
TTGCTGGCCTTTTGCTCACATGT
